>Addgene plasmid #190963 | pET-PLS-KP3-E67A_rpoA-U | addgene full sequence | sequence record 375940 | Addgene NGS Result
TGGCGAATGGG
[124 nt withheld, positions 12-135]
C
[91 nt withheld, positions 137-227]
A
[49 nt withheld, positions 229-277]
CCTTTGACGTTGGAGTCCACGTTCTTT
[37 nt withheld, positions 305-341]
ACCCTATCTCGGTCTATTCTTTTGATTTATAAGGGATTTTGCCGATTTCGGCCTATTGGTTAAAAAATGA
GCTGATTTAACAAAAATTTAACGCGAATTTTAACAAAATATTAACGCTTACAATTTAGGTGGCACTTTTC
GGGGAAATGTGCGCGGAACCCCTATTTGTTTATTTTTCTAAATACATTCAAATATGTATCCGCTCATGAG
ACAATAACCCTGATAAATGCTTCAATAATATTGAAAAAGGAAGAGTATGAGTATTCAACATTTCCGTGTC
GCCCTTATTCCCTTTTTTGCGGCATTTTGCCTTCCTGTTTTTGCTCACCCAGAAACGCTGGTGAAAGTAA
AAGATGCTGAAGATCAGTTGGGTGCACGAGTGGGTTACATCGAACTGGATCTCAACAGCGGTAAGATCCT
TGAGAGTTTTCGCCCCGAAGAACGTTTTCCAATGATGAGCACTTTTAAAGTTCTGCTATGTGGCGCGGTA
TTATCCCGTATTGACGCCGGGCAAGAGCAACTCGGTCGCCGCATACACTATTCTCAGAATGACTTGGTTG
AGTACTCACCAGTCACAGAAAAGCATCTTACGGATGGCATGACAGTAAGAGAATTATGCAGTGCTGCCAT
AACCATGAGTGATAACACTGCGGCCAACTTACTTCTGACAACGATCGGAGGACCGAAGGAGCTAACCGCT
TTTTTGCACAACATGGGGGATCATGTAACTCGCCTTGATCGTTGGGAACCGGAGCTGAATGAAGCCATAC
CAAACGACGAGCGTGACACCACGATGCCTGCAGCAATGGCAACAACGTTGCGCAAACTATTAACTGGCGA
ACTACTTACTCTAGCTTCCCGGCAACAATTAATAGACTGGATGGAGGCGGATAAAGTTGCAGGACCACTT
CTGCGCTCGGCCCTTCCGGCTGGCTGGTTTATTGCTGATAAATCTGGAGCCGGTGAGCGTGGGTCTCGCG
GTATCATTGCAGCACTGGGGCCAGATGGTAAGCCCTCCCGTATCGTAGTTATCTACACGACGGGGAGTCA
GGCAACTATGGATGAACGAAATAGACAGATCGCTGAGATAGGTGCCTCACTGATTAAGCATTGGTAACTG
TCAGACCAAGTTTACTCATATATACTTTAGATTGATTTAAAACTTCATTTTTAATTTAAAAGGATCTAGG
TGAAGATCCTTTTTGATAATCTCATGACCAAAATCCCTTAACGTGAGTTTTCGTTCCACTGAGCGTCAGA
CCCCGTAGAAAAGATCAAAGGATCTTCTTGAGATCCTTTTTTTCTGCGCGTAATCTGCTGCTTGCAAACA
AAAAAACCACCGCTACCAGCGGTGGTTTGTTTGCCGGATCAAGAGCTACCAACTCTTTTTCCGAAGGTAA
CTGGCTTCAGCAGAGCGCAGATACCAAATACTGTCCTTCTAGTGTAGCCGTAGTTAGGCCACCACTTCAA
GAACTCTGTAGCACCGCCTACATACCTCGCTCTGCTAATCCTGTTACCAGTGGCTGCTGCCAGTGGCGAT
AAGTCGTGTCTTACCGGGTTGGACTCAAGACGATAGTTACCGGATAAGGCGCAGCGGTCGGGCTGAACGG
GGGGTTCGTGCACACAGCCCAGCTTGGAGCGAACGACCTACACCGAACTGAGATACCTACAGCGTGAGCT
ATGAGAAAGCGCCACGCTTCCCGAAGGGAGAAAGGCGGACAGGTATCCGGTAAGCGGCAGGGTCGGAACA
GGAGAGCGCACGAGGGAGCTTCCAGGGGGAAACGCCTGGTATCTTTATAGTCCTGTCGGGTTTCGCCACC
TCTGACTTGAGCGTCGATTTTTGTGATGCTCGTCAGGGGGGCGGAGCCTATGGAAAAACGCCAGCAACGC
GGCCTTTTTACGGTTCCTGGCCTTTTGCTGGCCTTTTGCTCACATGTTCTTTCCTGCGTTATCCCCTGAT
TCTGTGGATAACCGTATTACCGCCTTTGAGTGAGCTGATACCGCTCGCCGCAGCCGAACGACCGAGCGCA
GCGAGTCAGTGAGCGAGGAAGCGGAAGAGCGCCTGATGCGGTATTTTCTCCTTACGCATCTGTGCGGTAT
TTCACACCGCAATGGTGCACTCTCAGTACAATCTGCTCTGATGCCGCATAGTTAAGCCAGTATACACTCC
GCTATCGCTACGTGACTGGGTCATGGCTGCGCCCCGACACCCGCCAACACCCGCTGACGCGCCCTGACGG
GCTTGTCTGCTCCCGGCATCCGCTTACAGACAAGCTGTGACCGTATCCGGGAGCTGCATGTGTCAGAGGT
TTTCACCGTCATCACCGAAACGCGCGAGGCAGCTGCGGTAAAGCTCATCAGCGTGGTCGTGAAGCGATTC
ACAGATGTCTGCCTGTTCATCCGCGTCCAGCTCGTTGAGTTTCTCCAGAAGCGTTAATGTCTGGCTTCTG
ATAAAGCGGGCCATGTTAAGGGCGGTTTTTTCCTGTTTGGTCACTGATGCCTCCGTGTAAGGGGGATTTC
TGTTCATGGGGGTAATGATACCGATGAAACGAGAGAGGATGCTCACGATACGGGTTACTGATGATGAACA
TGCCCGGTTACTGGAACGTTGTGAGGGTAAACAACTGGCGGTATGGATGCGGCGGGACCAGAGAAAAATC
ACTCAGGGTCAATGCCAGCGCTTCGTTAATACAGATGTAGGTGTTCCACAGGGTAGCCAGCAGCATCCTG
CGATGCAGATCCGGAACATAATGGTGCAGGGCGCTGACTTCCGCGTTTCCAGACTTTACGAAACACGGAA
ACCGAAAACCATTCATGTTGTTGCTCAGGTCGCAGACGTTTTGCAGCAGCAGTCGCTTCACGTTCGCTCG
CGTATCGGTGATTCATTCTGCTAACCAGTAAGGCAACCCCGCCAGCCTAGCCGGGTCCTCAACGACAGGA
GCACGATCATGCGCACCCGTGGGGCCGCCATGCCGGCGATAATGGCCTGCTTCTCGCCGAAACGTTTGGT
GGCGGGACCAGTGACGAAGGCTTGAGCGAGGGCGTGCAAGATTCCGAATACCGCAAGCGACAGGCCGATC
ATCGTCGCGCTCCAGCGAAAGCGGTCCTCGCCGAAAATGACCCAGAGCGCTGCCGGCACCTGTCCTACGA
GTTGCATGATAAAGAAAACAGTCATAAGTGCGGCGACGATAGTCATGCCCCGCGCCCACCGGAAGGAGCT
GACTGGGTTGAAGGCTCTCAAGGGCATCGGTCGAGATCCCGGTGCCTAATGAGTGAGCTAACTTACATTA
ATTGCGTTGCGCTCACTGCCCGCTTTCCAGTCGGGAAACCTGTCGTGCCAGCTGCATTAATGAATCGGCC
AACGCGCGGGGAGAGGCGGTTTGCGTATTGGGCGCCAGGGTGGTTTTTCTTTTCACCAGTGATACGGGCA
ACAGCTGATTGCCCTTCACCGCCTGGCCCTGAGAGAGTTGCAGCAAGCGGTCCACGCTGGTTTGCCCCAG
CAGGCGAAAATCCTGTTTGATGGTGGTTAACGGCGGGATATAACATGAGCTGTCCTCGGTATCGTCGTAT
CCCACTACCGAGATATCCGCACCAACGCGCAGCCCGGACTCGGTAATGGCGCGCATTGCGCCCAGCGCCA
TCTGATCGTTGGCAACCAGCATCGCAGTGGGAACGATGCCCTCATTCAGCATTTGCATGGTTTGTTGAAA
ACCGGACATGGCACTCCAGTCGCCTTCCCGTTCCGCTATCGGCTGAATTTGATTGCGAGTGAGATATTTA
TGCCAGCCAGCCAGACGCAGACGCGCCGAGACAGAACTTAATGGGCCCGCTAACAGCGCGATTTGCTGGT
GACCCAATGCGACCAGATGCTCCACGCCCAGTCGCGTACCGTCCTCATGGGAGAAAATAATACTGTTGAT
GGGTGTCTGGTCAGAGACATCAAGAAATAACGCCGGAACATTAGTGCAGGCAGCTTCCACAGCAATGGCA
TCCTGGTCATCCAGCGGATAGTTAATGATCAGCCCACTGACGCGTTGCGCGAGAAGATTGTGCACCGCCG
CTTTACAGGCTTCGACGCCGCTTCGTTCTACCATCGACACCACCACGCTGGCACCCAGTTGATCGGCGCG
AGATTTAATCGCCGCGACAATTTGCGACGGCGCGTGCAGGGCCAGACTGGAGGTGGCAACGCCAATCAGC
AACGACTGTTTGCCCGCCAGTTGTTGTGCCACGCGGTTGGGAATGTAATTCAGCTCCGCCATCGCCGCTT
CCACTTTTTCCCGCGTTTTCGCAGAAACGTGGCTGGCCTGGTTCACCACGCGGGAAACGGTCTGATAAGA
GACACCGGCATACTCTGCGACATCGTATAACGTTACTGGTTTCACATTCACCACCCTGAATTGACTCTCT
TCCGGGCGCTATCATGCCATACCGCGAAAGGTTTTGCGCCATTCGATGGTGTCCGGGATCTCGACGCTCT
CCCTTATGCGACTCCTGCATTAGGAAGCAGCCCAGTAGTAGGTTGAGGCCGTTGAGCACCGCCGCCGCAA
GGAATGGTGCATGCAAGGAGATGGCGCCCAACAGTCCCCCGGCCACGGGGCCTGCCACCATACCCACGCC
GAAACAAGCGCTCATGAGCCCGAAGTGGCGAGCCCGATCTTCCCCATCGGTGATGTCGGCGATATAGGCG
CCAGCAACCGCACCTGTGGCGCCGGTGATGCCGGCCACGATGCGTCCGGCGTAGAGGATCGAGATCTCGA
TCCCGCGAAATTAATACGACTCACTATAGGGGAATTGTGAGCGGATAACAATTCCCCTCTAGAAATAATT
TTGTTTAACTTTAAGAAGGAGATATACATATGGCTAGCATGACTGGTGGACAGCAAATGGGTCGCATGGC
CGGAGGGAGCGATAAAATTATTCACCTGACTGACGACAGTTTTGACACGGATGTACTCAAAGCGGACGGG
GCGATCCTCGTCGATTTCTGGGCAGAGTGGTGCGGTCCGTGCAAAATGATCGCCCCGATTCTGGATGAAA
TCGCTGACGAATATCAGGGCAAACTGACCGTTGCAAAACTGAACATCGATCAAAACCCTGGCACTGCGCC
GAAATATGGCATCCGTGGTATCCCGACTCTGCTGCTGTTCAAAAACGGTGAAGTGGCGGCAACCAAAGTG
GGTGCACTGTCTAAAGGTCAGTTGAAAGAGTTCCTCGACGCTAACCTGGCCGGTTCTGGTTCTGGCCATA
TGCACCATCATCATCATCATTCTTCTGGTGAGAATCTTTATTTTCAGGGCGCCATGGGTAATTCTGTTGT
CACATGGAATTCCATGATTAGGGGCTACGCTAGAAGCGGCCAGCCCGAGGAAGCTCTGAGCCTCTTCTCC
CAGATGAGAAGGAGCGGCATCAAGCCCGATAGCTATACCTTCCCCTTCGTGCTGAAGGCTTGCGCTTCTC
TGAGCAGCCTCGAGGAAGGAAAACAAATCCACGCCCACGTCATTAAATCCGGCTTCGAGTCCGATGTCTA
CGTGCAGAGCTCCCTCATTGATATGTACGCCAAGTGCGGATCTCTGGAGGACGCCAGAAAAGTGTTTGAC
GAGATGCCCGAGAGGAATGTCGTGAGCTGGAACGCTATGATCAGCGGCTATGCCCAGAATGGACAATCCG
AAGAAGCTCTGGAGCTGTTTAGAGAGATGCAGAAAGAGGGCATCAAGCCTTCCGAGTTTACCTTTTGCTC
CGTGCTGAAGGCTTGCGCCTCTCTGGGATCTCTGGAGATGGGCAAGCAAATTCACGGCTATGTGATCAAG
TCCGGCTTTGAGTCCATCGTGTTCGTGGGAAACGCCCTCATTGACATGTATGCCAAGTGCGGCTCTCTGG
AGGATGCTAGAAAGGTCTTTGATGAGATGCCCGAAAGGACCGTTGTGAGCTGGACCGCCATGATCTCCGG
ATACGCCCAGAACGGACAGAGCGAGGAGGCCCTCGAGCTCTTCAGAGAGATGCAGAGGGAGGGCGTGAAA
CCCGACGAAGTGACACTGCCTTCCGTGCTCTCCGCTTGCGCCAATCTGGGCGCTCTGGAGCAAGGCAAAC
AGATCCATGCCTACGTCATCAAGAACGGCTTTGAATCCGATGTGTTTGTGGGCTCCGCTCTGATCGACAT
GTACGCTAAATGCGGCTCCATCGAGGAGGCTAGGAAAGTGTTCGATGAAATGCCCGAGAAAGACGTCGTT
ACTTGGAACGCCCTGATCAGCGGTTACGGCACCTGTGATGAGGGCCACAAAGCCCTGGCGTGCTTCGAGG
AAATGCTCGTGGCGGGGATCCAACCTAGCGACGCTACTTTCACCTGCCTTCTGGTTGCCTGTAGTCATGA
GGGCCTTGTCCACGAGGGCCGCAAGCACTTCGATAGCATGGCCGAACAACATGGCATAAAGCCTCGCATC
GAACATTATGGTTGCATGATCGATCTCCTGGGAAGAGCTGGGCACCTTGATGAAGCTGAGAAAATGCTGC
TCAGCTGTGAAGGGCAGTCCAATGTGGTGGGTCTGGGCAGCCTCCTGAACGCCTGTAAATCTCACGGCGA
TATAGAGAGAGCCATGTGGTGTTTTGAATCTATCGTGCGGCTTGATCCTCAGTCTGCCTCCGCCTACGTA
CTGATGGCCAATGCCTATGCGGACGCCGGCCGCTGGACTGACGTTGATAGAATCGAAACCCAGAGGATGG
TGGCTGGCGCAAATAAAAAGCCGGCTGTAGCTACCATTGAAGTGAACAAACAGGTGCATAGATTTTTGGT
CGGAGAAAGGAGGGAGGACATTGCTCTGAAGGTGGAATCTACGAATGCACGACTGAAACAGGAGGGGGGT
CACGTCCCCCATACAAAACTTGTGTTGAAGCCCCTCTGTGAGAAGGAGAAGGAGGACGCGCTCTGTGGAC
ATGCAGCGAAGCTGGCACTGGCATTCGGACTGCTGAACACACCCAGTGGGACACCACTCGTGGTTACCAA
GAACTTGAGAATGTGCTCCGACTGCCACTCCTCAACAGAGATTATGTCAAGGTTGGAGCAGCGCGACATT
GTCGTCCGGGACGGGTACCGGGTACACCGATTTGCAGCTGGATGCTGCTCATGCAAGGGACGGCCATAAC
TCGAGAAATAGAAGGAACATGTATTACACGTGCAAAATTTGAGAGCTAGCACCACCACCACCACCACTGA
GATCCGGCTGCTAACAAAGCCCGAAAGGAAGCTGAGTTGGCTGCTGCCACCGCTGAGCAATAACTAGCAT
AACCCCTTGGGGCCTCTAAACGGGTCTTGAGGGGTTTTTTGCTGAAAGGAGGAACTATATCCGGAT
Features (pLannotate 1.2.2; 21 found; start..end, strand, type, name):
     12..440     +  rep_origin     f1 ori (sequence partly withheld): f1 bacteriophage origin of replication; arrow indicates direction of (+) strand synthesis
    493..597     +  promoter       AmpR promoter: bla
    598..1458    +  CDS            AmpR: β-lactamase; bla; confers resistance to ampicillin, carbenicillin, and related antibiotics
   1629..2217    +  rep_origin     ori: high-copy-number ColE1/pMB1/pBR322/pUC origin of replication
   2403..2542    -  misc_feature   bom: basis of mobility region from pBR322
   2644..2835    -  CDS            rop: Rop protein, which maintains plasmids at low copy number; rop
   2852..3232    +  CDS            YPB1_ECOLX: Protein predicted: Swiss-Prot protein existence level 4. From Escherichia coli.
   3304..3595    -  CDS            TcR (fragment): tetracycline efflux protein; tet; confers resistance to tetracycline
   3610..3631    -  protein_bind   CAP binding site: CAP binding activates transcription in the presence of cAMP. E. coli catabolite activator protein
   3644..4726    -  CDS            lacI: lac repressor; lacI; The lac repressor binds to the lac operator to inhibit transcription in E. coli. This inhibition can be relieved by adding lactose or isopropyl-β-D-thiogalactopyranoside (IPTG).
   4727..4804    -  promoter       lacI promoter: lacI
   4812..5091    -  CDS            TcR (fragment): tetracycline efflux protein; tet; confers resistance to tetracycline
   5113..5131    +  promoter       T7 promoter: promoter for bacteriophage T7 RNA polymerase
   5132..5156    +  protein_bind   lac operator: The lac repressor binds to the lac operator to inhibit transcription in E. coli. This inhibition can be relieved by adding lactose or isopropyl-β-D-thiogalactopyranoside (IPTG). lac repressor encoded by lacI
   5171..5193    +  RBS            RBS: efficient ribosome binding site from bacteriophage T7 gene 10 (Olins and Rangwala, 1989)
   5201..5233    +  CDS            T7 tag (gene 10 leader): leader peptide from bacteriophage T7 gene 10 promotes efficient translation in E. coli
   5248..5572    +  CDS            TrxA (fragment): E. coli thioredoxin; trxA
   5621..5640    +  CDS            capTEV™ (fragment): composite tag for in vivo biotinylation, TEV protease cleavage, and 6xHis tagging
   7531..7548    +  CDS            9xHis (fragment): 9xHis affinity tag
   7558..7607    +  CDS            SET1 (fragment): solubility-enhancement tag derived from T7 phage gene 10B
   7615..7662    +  terminator     T7 terminator: transcription terminator for bacteriophage T7 RNA polymerase
