[The description below was written by a language model from this plasmid's Addgene catalogue record and pLannotate feature annotations shown in this document.]
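Description:
pET-PLS-KP3-E67A_rpoA-U is a bacterial expression plasmid built on the pET21b backbone for producing a synthetic pentatricopeptide repeat (PPR) RNA-editing protein in E. coli. It is propagated through a ColE1/pBR322-type origin accompanied by the bom region and the rop gene, consistent with its low-copy listing, and is selected with ampicillin via β-lactamase. An f1 origin is also present, along with residual tetracycline-resistance fragments inherited from the backbone.

Expression is driven by a T7 promoter with an adjacent lac operator, and the plasmid carries its own lacI, so transcription depends on T7 RNA polymerase from the host and is relieved by IPTG. Downstream lie the T7 gene 10 ribosome binding site and leader. These are followed by a thioredoxin fragment, presumably a solubility partner, and a short match to a His/TEV-type composite tag, which fits the recorded N-terminal His tag. The roughly 1.9 kb stretch after this is not annotated in the feature table and presumably holds the synthetic PLS-KP3 coding sequence, a PLS-type PPR array joined to a DYW-KP domain carrying the E67A substitution. A further His-tag match and the T7 terminator follow it.

The stated purpose is to test the U-to-C editing activity of the KP3 E67A variant on the AtrpoA editing site in E. coli. The "rpoA-U" in the name suggests that a target sequence with U at the editing position is carried on the same plasmid. However, the feature table does not annotate such a target, so its location cannot be confirmed from the record. The record also does not state what effect E67A is expected to have on the editing domain.
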