Addgene plasmid #190963: pET-PLS-KP3-E67A_rpoA-U
Purpose: Test the U-to-C editing activity of KP3:E67A on AtrpoA editing site, in E. coli
Depositing lab: Bernard Gutmann. Depositing organization: EditForce, Inc. Publication: U-to-C RNA editing by synthetic PPR-DYW proteins in bacteria and human culture cells. Ichinose M, Kawabata M, Akaiwa Y, Shimajiri Y, Nakamura I, Tamai T, Nakamura T, Yagi Y, Gutmann B. Commun Biol. 2022 Sep 15;5(1):968. doi: 10.1038/s42003-022-03927-3. PubMed 36109586.
Backbone
  Vector backbone: pET21b
  Vector type: Bacterial Expression
Growth in bacteria
  Bacterial resistance: Ampicillin, 100 μg/mL
  Growth temperature: 37°C
  Growth strain: DH5alpha
  Copy number: Low Copy
Gene/Insert
  Gene/Insert name: PLS-KP3
  Species: Synthetic
  Mutation: DYW-KP:E67A
  Promoter: T7
  Tag / fusion protein: His (N terminal on insert)
  Cloning method: Ligation Independent Cloning
Terms and licenses: Academic/Nonprofit Terms; Industry Terms: Not Available to Industry
How to cite: pET-PLS-KP3-E67A_rpoA-U was a gift from Bernard Gutmann (Addgene plasmid # 190963 ; http://n2t.net/addgene:190963 ; RRID:Addgene_190963)
